Addgene plasmid #201962: lenti.DTR.GFP
Purpose: Lentiviral vector that expresses diptheria toxin receptor (DTR) C-terminally fused to EGFP
Depositing lab: Bernhard Schmierer. Depositing organization: Karolinska Institutet. Publication: An idiosyncratic zonated stroma encapsulates desmoplastic liver metastases and originates from injured liver. Fernandez Moro C, Geyer N, Harrizi S, Hamidi Y, Soderqvist S, Kuznyecov D, Tidholm Qvist E, Salmonson Schaad M, Hermann L, Lindberg A, Heuchel RL, Martin-Bernabe A, Dhanjal S, Navis AC, Villard C, Del Valle AC, Bozoky L, Sparrelid E, Dirix L, Strell C, Ostman A, Schmierer B, Vermeulen PB, Engstrand J, Bozoky B, Gerling M. Nat Commun. 2023 Aug 18;14(1):5024. doi: 10.1038/s41467-023-40688-x. PubMed 37596278.
Backbone
  Vector backbone: lenti.Cas9.BFP.Blast, #196714
  Backbone size w/o insert (bp): 5738
  Total vector size (bp): 7099
  Vector type: Mammalian Expression, Lentiviral
  Selectable markers: EGFP
Growth in bacteria
  Bacterial resistance: Ampicillin, 100 μg/mL
  Growth temperature: 30°C
  Growth strain: NEB Stable
  Copy number: Unknown
Gene/Insert
  Gene/Insert name: Diptheria Toxin Receptor (alt name: DTR, HBEGF)
  Species: Chlorocebus sabaeus
  Insert size (bp): 1362
  GenBank ID: XM_008014669.2
  Promoter: EF1alpha
  Tag / fusion protein: EGFP (C terminal on insert)
  Cloning method: Restriction Enzyme; 5′ cloning site BsiWI (destroyed during cloning); 3′ cloning site EcoRI (not destroyed)
  Sequencing primers: 5′ tctagaactagtggatc; 3′ GATACCGTCGACCTCGA
Resource information
  A portion of this plasmid was derived from a plasmid made by: Insert was PCR amplified from pAAV-FLEX-DTR-GFP (Addgene #124364, a gift from Eiman Azim & Thomas Jessell)
Terms and licenses: Academic/Nonprofit Terms; Industry Terms: Not Available to Industry
How to cite: lenti.DTR.GFP was a gift from Bernhard Schmierer (Addgene plasmid # 201962 ; http://n2t.net/addgene:201962 ; RRID:Addgene_201962)
