[The description below was written by a language model from this plasmid's Addgene catalogue record and pLannotate feature annotations shown in this document.]
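Description:
lenti.DTR.GFP is an HIV-1-based lentiviral transfer plasmid for mammalian expression of the diphtheria toxin receptor (DTR, HBEGF) from the green monkey Chlorocebus sabaeus, fused at its C terminus to EGFP. It was built on the lenti.Cas9.BFP.Blast backbone by restriction cloning of a DTR-GFP insert that had been PCR-amplified from an AAV FLEX-DTR-GFP plasmid. In bacteria it is maintained through a high-copy ColE1/pUC-type origin and ampicillin resistance (AmpR), and an f1 origin is also present. The catalogue gives a total size of 7,099 bp, whereas the full sequencing record that was annotated is 10,590 nt, so the listed size appears to understate the actual plasmid.

The viral genome is transcribed from a CMV enhancer/promoter joined to a truncated 5' LTR, an arrangement typical of Tat-independent packaging. Downstream lie the Ψ packaging signal with a gag fragment, the RRE for Rev-dependent nuclear export, and the cPPT/CTS, which aids nuclear import of the viral genome. An internal EF-1α promoter drives the HBEGF-EGFP open reading frame, followed by WPRE to enhance transcript expression, a truncated 3' LTR and a bGH polyadenylation signal. Outside the LTRs, the backbone carries an SV40/EM7-driven BleoR cassette with an SV40 poly(A) signal, which would not be transferred into transduced cells. EGFP is the only listed mammalian marker, so transduced cells are identified or sorted by fluorescence.

Expression of primate DTR renders otherwise resistant cells, such as rodent cells, sensitive to diphtheria toxin. The construct is therefore suited to labelling a cell population stably and then ablating it selectively with toxin, although the record does not specify the experimental design.
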