Features (pLannotate 1.2.2; 33 found; start..end, strand, type, name):
     19..607     -  rep_origin     ori: high-copy-number ColE1/pMB1/pBR322/pUC origin of replication
    778..1638    -  CDS            AmpR: β-lactamase; bla; confers resistance to ampicillin, carbenicillin, and related antibiotics
   1639..1743    -  promoter       AmpR promoter: bla
   1802..1854    -  misc_feature   bom (fragment): basis of mobility region from pBR322
   2009..2388    +  enhancer       CMV enhancer: human cytomegalovirus immediate early enhancer
   2389..2588    +  promoter       CMV promoter: human cytomegalovirus (CMV) immediate early promoter
   2606..2786    +  LTR            5' LTR (truncated): truncated 5' long terminal repeat (LTR) from HIV-1
   2833..2958    +  misc_feature   HIV-1 Ψ: packaging signal of human immunodeficiency virus type 1
   2942..3305    +  CDS            HIV-1 gag (fragment): gag protein from human immunodeficiency virus 1; gag
   3451..3684    +  misc_feature   RRE: The Rev response element (RRE) of HIV-1 allows for Rev-dependent mRNA export from the nucleus to the cytoplasm.
   4061..4161    +  CDS            Rev (fragment): human immunodeficiency virus 1 (HIV-1) Rev protein; rev; enhances nuclear export of unspliced and incompletely spliced viral mRNAs
   4211..4328    +  misc_feature   cPPT/CTS: central polypurine tract and central termination sequence of HIV-1
   4385..4451    +  CDS            small t antigen (fragment): SV40 (simian virus 40) small t antigen
   4458..5636    +  promoter       EF-1α promoter: strong constitutive promoter for human elongation factor EF-1α
   5656..6279    +  CDS            HBEGF: HBEGF_CHLAE - Also known as DTR, HEGFL. Experimental evidence at protein level: Swiss-Prot protein existence level 1. Growth factor that mediates its effects via EGFR, ERBB2 and ERBB4. Required for normal cardiac valve formation and normal heart function. Promotes smooth muscle cell proliferation. May be involved in macrophage-mediated cellular proliferation. It is mitogenic for fibroblasts, but not endothelial cells. It is able to bind EGF receptor/EGFR with higher affinity than EGF itself and is a far more potent mitogen for smooth muscle cells than EGF. Also acts as a diphtheria toxin recep
   6301..7020    +  CDS            EGFP: the original enhanced GFP (Yang et al., 1996) mammalian codon-optimized
   7028..7050    +  misc_feature   MCS (fragment): pBluescript multiple cloning site
   7053..7641    +  misc_feature   WPRE: woodchuck hepatitis virus posttranscriptional regulatory element
   7578..8159    +  CDS            nef (fragment): NEF_HV1H2 - Experimental evidence at protein level: Swiss-Prot protein existence level 1. Extracellular Nef protein targets CD4(+) T-lymphocytes for apoptosis by interacting with CXCR4 surface receptors. From Human immunodeficiency virus type 1 group M subtype B (isolate HXB2) (HIV-1).
   8166..8346    +  LTR            5' LTR (truncated): truncated 5' long terminal repeat (LTR) from HIV-1
   8378..8602    +  polyA_signal   bGH poly(A) signal: bovine growth hormone polyadenylation signal
   8606..8627    +  promoter       SV40 promoter (fragment): SV40 enhancer and early promoter
   8648..9076    +  rep_origin     f1 ori (sequence partly withheld): f1 bacteriophage origin of replication; arrow indicates direction of (+) strand synthesis
   9090..9419    +  promoter       SV40 promoter: SV40 enhancer and early promoter
   9467..9514    +  promoter       EM7 promoter: synthetic bacterial promoter&nbsp
   9533..9907    +  CDS            BleoR: antibiotic-binding protein; Sh ble from Streptoalloteichus hindustanus; confers resistance to bleomycin, phleomycin, and Zeocin™
   9917..10042   +  CDS            ble (fragment): BLE_KLEPN - Experimental evidence at protein level: Swiss-Prot protein existence level 1. Binding protein with a strong affinity to the bleomycin family of antibiotics. Binds to CL990; an antimitotic-antibiotic compound. From Klebsiella pneumoniae.
  10037..10158   +  polyA_signal   SV40 poly(A) signal: SV40 polyadenylation signal
  10231..10247   -  protein_bind   lac operator: The lac repressor binds to the lac operator to inhibit transcription in E. coli. This inhibition can be relieved by adding lactose or isopropyl-β-D-thiogalactopyranoside (IPTG). lac repressor encoded by lacI
  10255..10285   -  promoter       lac promoter: promoter for the E. coli lac operon
  10300..10321   -  protein_bind   CAP binding site: CAP binding activates transcription in the presence of cAMP. E. coli catabolite activator protein
  10334..10426   -  CDS            lacI (fragment): lac repressor; lacI; The lac repressor binds to the lac operator to inhibit transcription in E. coli. This inhibition can be relieved by adding lactose or isopropyl-β-D-thiogalactopyranoside (IPTG).
  10428..10561   -  rep_origin     RSF ori (fragment): Plasmids containing the RSF 1030 origin of replication can be propagated in E. coli cells that contain additional plasmids with compatible origins.
>Addgene plasmid #201962 | lenti.DTR.GFP | addgene full sequence | sequence record 417944 | Addgene NGS Result
GGCCGCGTTGCTGGCGTTTTTCCATAGGCTCCGCCCCCCTGACGAGCATCACAAAAATCGACGCTCAAGT
CAGAGGTGGCGAAACCCGACAGGACTATAAAGATACCAGGCGTTTCCCCCTGGAAGCTCCCTCGTGCGCT
CTCCTGTTCCGACCCTGCCGCTTACCGGATACCTGTCCGCCTTTCTCCCTTCGGGAAGCGTGGCGCTTTC
TCATAGCTCACGCTGTAGGTATCTCAGTTCGGTGTAGGTCGTTCGCTCCAAGCTGGGCTGTGTGCACGAA
CCCCCCGTTCAGCCCGACCGCTGCGCCTTATCCGGTAACTATCGTCTTGAGTCCAACCCGGTAAGACACG
ACTTATCGCCACTGGCAGCAGCCACTGGTAACAGGATTAGCAGAGCGAGGTATGTAGGCGGTGCTACAGA
GTTCTTGAAGTGGTGGCCTAACTACGGCTACACTAGAAGAACAGTATTTGGTATCTGCGCTCTGCTGAAG
CCAGTTACCTTCGGAAAAAGAGTTGGTAGCTCTTGATCCGGCAAACAAACCACCGCTGGTAGCGGTGGTT
TTTTTGTTTGCAAGCAGCAGATTACGCGCAGAAAAAAAGGATCTCAAGAAGATCCTTTGATCTTTTCTAC
GGGGTCTGACGCTCAGTGGAACGAAAACTCACGTTAAGGGATTTTGGTCATGAGATTATCAAAAAGGATC
TTCACCTAGATCCTTTTAAATTAAAAATGAAGTTTTAAATCAATCTAAAGTATATATGAGTAAACTTGGT
CTGACAGTTACCAATGCTTAATCAGTGAGGCACCTATCTCAGCGATCTGTCTATTTCGTTCATCCATAGT
TGCCTGACTCCCCGTCGTGTAGATAACTACGATACGGGAGGGCTTACCATCTGGCCCCAGTGCTGCAATG
ATACCGCGAGACCCACGCTCACCGGCTCCAGATTTATCAGCAATAAACCAGCCAGCCGGAAGGGCCGAGC
GCAGAAGTGGTCCTGCAACTTTATCCGCCTCCATCCAGTCTATTAATTGTTGCCGGGAAGCTAGAGTAAG
TAGTTCGCCAGTTAATAGTTTGCGCAACGTTGTTGCCATTGCTACAGGCATCGTGGTGTCACGCTCGTCG
TTTGGTATGGCTTCATTCAGCTCCGGTTCCCAACGATCAAGGCGAGTTACATGATCCCCCATGTTGTGCA
AAAAAGCGGTTAGCTCCTTCGGTCCTCCGATCGTTGTCAGAAGTAAGTTGGCCGCAGTGTTATCACTCAT
GGTTATGGCAGCACTGCATAATTCTCTTACTGTCATGCCATCCGTAAGATGCTTTTCTGTGACTGGTGAG
TACTCAACCAAGTCATTCTGAGAATAGTGTATGCGGCGACCGAGTTGCTCTTGCCCGGCGTCAATACGGG
ATAATACCGCGCCACATAGCAGAACTTTAAAAGTGCTCATCATTGGAAAACGTTCTTCGGGGCGAAAACT
CTCAAGGATCTTACCGCTGTTGAGATCCAGTTCGATGTAACCCACTCGTGCACCCAACTGATCTTCAGCA
TCTTTTACTTTCACCAGCGTTTCTGGGTGAGCAAAAACAGGAAGGCAAAATGCCGCAAAAAAGGGAATAA
GGGCGACACGGAAATGTTGAATACTCATACTCTTCCTTTTTCAATATTATTGAAGCATTTATCAGGGTTA
TTGTCTCATGAGCGGATACATATTTGAATGTATTTAGAAAAATAAACAAATAGGGGTTCCGCGCACATTT
CCCCGAAAAGTGCCACCTGACGTCGACGGATCGGGAGATCTCCCGATCCCCTATGGTGCACTCTCAGTAC
AATCTGCTCTGATGCCGCATAGTTAAGCCAGTATCTGCTCCCTGCTTGTGTGTTGGAGGTCGCTGAGTAG
TGCGCGAGCAAAATTTAAGCTACAACAAGGCAAGGCTTGACCGACAATTGCATGAAGAATCTGCTTAGGG
TTAGGCGTTTTGCGCTGCTTCGCGATGTACGGGCCAGATATACGCGTTGACATTGATTATTGACTAGTTA
TTAATAGTAATCAATTACGGGGTCATTAGTTCATAGCCCATATATGGAGTTCCGCGTTACATAACTTACG
GTAAATGGCCCGCCTGGCTGACCGCCCAACGACCCCCGCCCATTGACGTCAATAATGACGTATGTTCCCA
TAGTAACGCCAATAGGGACTTTCCATTGACGTCAATGGGTGGAGTATTTACGGTAAACTGCCCACTTGGC
AGTACATCAAGTGTATCATATGCCAAGTACGCCCCCTATTGACGTCAATGACGGTAAATGGCCCGCCTGG
CATTATGCCCAGTACATGACCTTATGGGACTTTCCTACTTGGCAGTACATCTACGTATTAGTCATCGCTA
TTACCATGGTGATGCGGTTTTGGCAGTACATCAATGGGCGTGGATAGCGGTTTGACTCACGGGGATTTCC
AAGTCTCCACCCCATTGACGTCAATGGGAGTTTGTTTTGGCACCAAAATCAACGGGACTTTCCAAAATGT
CGTAACAACTCCGCCCCATTGACGCAAATGGGCGGTAGGCGTGTACGGTGGGAGGTCTATATAAGCAGCG
CGTTTTGCCTGTACTGGGTCTCTCTGGTTAGACCAGATCTGAGCCTGGGAGCTCTCTGGCTAACTAGGGA
ACCCACTGCTTAAGCCTCAATAAAGCTTGCCTTGAGTGCTTCAAGTAGTGTGTGCCCGTCTGTTGTGTGA
CTCTGGTAACTAGAGATCCCTCAGACCCTTTTAGTCAGTGTGGAAAATCTCTAGCAGTGGCGCCCGAACA
GGGACTTGAAAGCGAAAGGGAAACCAGAGGAGCTCTCTCGACGCAGGACTCGGCTTGCTGAAGCGCGCAC
GGCAAGAGGCGAGGGGCGGCGACTGGTGAGTACGCCAAAAATTTTGACTAGCGGAGGCTAGAAGGAGAGA
GATGGGTGCGAGAGCGTCAGTATTAAGCGGGGGAGAATTAGATCGCGATGGGAAAAAATTCGGTTAAGGC
CAGGGGGAAAGAAAAAATATAAATTAAAACATATAGTATGGGCAAGCAGGGAGCTAGAACGATTCGCAGT
TAATCCTGGCCTGTTAGAAACATCAGAAGGCTGTAGACAAATACTGGGACAGCTACAACCATCCCTTCAG
ACAGGATCAGAAGAACTTAGATCATTATATAATACAGTAGCAACCCTCTATTGTGTGCATCAAAGGATAG
AGATAAAAGACACCAAGGAAGCTTTAGACAAGATAGAGGAAGAGCAAAACAAAAGTAAGACCACCGCACA
GCAAGCGGCCGCTGATCTTCAGACCTGGAGGAGGAGATATGAGGGACAATTGGAGAAGTGAATTATATAA
ATATAAAGTAGTAAAAATTGAACCATTAGGAGTAGCACCCACCAAGGCAAAGAGAAGAGTGGTGCAGAGA
GAAAAAAGAGCAGTGGGAATAGGAGCTTTGTTCCTTGGGTTCTTGGGAGCAGCAGGAAGCACTATGGGCG
CAGCGTCAATGACGCTGACGGTACAGGCCAGACAATTATTGTCTGGTATAGTGCAGCAGCAGAACAATTT
GCTGAGGGCTATTGAGGCGCAACAGCATCTGTTGCAACTCACAGTCTGGGGCATCAAGCAGCTCCAGGCA
AGAATCCTGGCTGTGGAAAGATACCTAAAGGATCAACAGCTCCTGGGGATTTGGGGTTGCTCTGGAAAAC
TCATTTGCACCACTGCTGTGCCTTGGAATGCTAGTTGGAGTAATAAATCTCTGGAACAGATTTGGAATCA
CACGACCTGGATGGAGTGGGACAGAGAAATTAACAATTACACAAGCTTAATACACTCCTTAATTGAAGAA
TCGCAAAACCAGCAAGAAAAGAATGAACAAGAATTATTGGAATTAGATAAATGGGCAAGTTTGTGGAATT
GGTTTAACATAACAAATTGGCTGTGGTATATAAAATTATTCATAATGATAGTAGGAGGCTTGGTAGGTTT
AAGAATAGTTTTTGCTGTACTTTCTATAGTGAATAGAGTTAGGCAGGGATATTCACCATTATCGTTTCAG
ACCCACCTCCCAACCCCGAGGGGACCCGACAGGCCCGAAGGAATAGAAGAAGAAGGTGGAGAGAGAGACA
GAGACAGATCCATTCGATTAGTGAACGGATCGGCACTGCGTGCGCCAATTCTGCAGACAAATGGCAGTAT
TCATCCACAATTTTAAAAGAAAAGGGGGGATTGGGGGGTACAGTGCAGGGGAAAGAATAGTAGACATAAT
AGCAACAGACATACAAACTAAAGAATTACAAAAACAAATTACAAAAATTCAAAATTTTCGGGTTTATTAC
AGGGACAGCAGAGATCCAGTTTGGTTAATTAGCTAGCTGCAAAGATGGATAAAGTTTTAAACAGAGAGGA
ATCTTTGCAGCTAATGGACCTTCTAGGTCTTGAAAGGAGTGGGAATTGGCTCCGGTGCCCGTCAGTGGGC
AGAGCGCACATCGCCCACAGTCCCCGAGAAGTTGGGGGGAGGGGTCGGCAATTGAACCGGTGCCTAGAGA
AGGTGGCGCGGGGTAAACTGGGAAAGTGATGTCGTGTACTGGCTCCGCCTTTTTCCCGAGGGTGGGGGAG
AACCGTATATAAGTGCAGTAGTCGCCGTGAACGTTCTTTTTCGCAACGGGTTTGCCGCCAGAACACAGGT
AAGTGCCGTGTGTGGTTCCCGCGGGCCTGGCCTCTTTACGGGTTATGGCCCTTGCGTGCCTTGAATTACT
TCCACCTGGCTGCAGTACGTGATTCTTGATCCCGAGCTTCGGGTTGGAAGTGGGTGGGAGAGTTCGAGGC
CTTGCGCTTAAGGAGCCCCTTCGCCTCGTGCTTGAGTTGAGGCCTGGCCTGGGCGCTGGGGCCGCCGCGT
GCGAATCTGGTGGCACCTTCGCGCCTGTCTCGCTGCTTTCGATAAGTCTCTAGCCATTTAAAATTTTTGA
TGACCTGCTGCGACGCTTTTTTTCTGGCAAGATAGTCTTGTAAATGCGGGCCAAGATCTGCACACTGGTA
TTTCGGTTTTTGGGGCCGCGGGCGGCGACGGGGCCCGTGCGTCCCAGCGCACATGTTCGGCGAGGCGGGG
CCTGCGAGCGCGGCCACCGAGAATCGGACGGGGGTAGTCTCAAGCTGGCCGGCCTGCTCTGGTGCCTGGC
CTCGCGCCGCCGTGTATCGCCCCGCCCTGGGCGGCAAGGCTGGCCCGGTCGGCACCAGTTGCGTGAGCGG
AAAGATGGCCGCTTCCCGGCCCTGCTGCAGGGAGCTCAAAATGGAGGACGCGGCGCTCGGGAGAGCGGGC
GGGTGAGTCACCCACACAAAGGAAAAGGGCCTTTCCGTCCTCAGCCGTCGCTTCATGTGACTCCACGGAG
TACCGGGCGCCGTCCAGGCACCTCGATTAGTTCTCGAGCTTTTGGAGTACGTCGTCTTTAGGTTGGGGGG
AGGGGTTTTATGCGATGGAGTTTCCCCACACTGAGTGGGTGGAGACTGAAGTTAGGCCAGCTTGGCACTT
GATGTAATTCTCCTTGGAATTTGCCCTTTTTGAGTTTGGATCTTGGTTCATTCTCAAGCCTCAGACAGTG
GTTCAAAGTTTTTTTCTTCCATTTCAGGTGTCGTGACCTGCAGGAATTCGCCACTATGAAGCTGCTGCCG
TCGGTGGTGCTGAAGCTCCTTCTGGCTGCAGTTCTTTCGGCACTGGTGACTGGCGAGAGCCTGGAGCAGC
TTCGGAGAGGGCTAGCTGCTGGAACCAGCAACCCGGACCCTTCCACTGGATCTACGGACCAGCTGCTACG
CCTAGGAGGCGGCCGGGACCGGAAAGTCCGTGACTTGCAAGAGGCAGATCTGGACCTTTTGAGAGTCACT
TTATCCTCCAAGCCACAAGCACTGGCCACACCAAGCAAGGAGGAGCACGGGAAAAGAAAGAAGAAAGGCA
AGGGACTAGGGAAGAAGAGGGACCCATGTCTTCGGAAATACAAGGACTTCTGCATCCACGGAGAATGCAA
ATATGTGAAGGAGCTCCGGGCTCCCTCCTGCATCTGCCACCCAGGTTACCATGGAGAGAGGTGTCATGGG
CTGAGCCTCCCAGTGGAAAATCGCTTATATACCTATGACCATACAACTATCCTGGCTGTGGTGGCCGTGG
TGCTGTCCTCTGTCTGTCTGCTGGTCATCGTGGGGCTTCTCATGTTTAGGTACCATAGGAGAGGTGGTTA
TGATGTGGAAAACGAAGAGAAAGTGAAGTTGGGCATGACTAATTCCCACCCGGATCCACCGGTCGCCACC
ATGGTGAGCAAGGGCGAGGAGCTGTTCACCGGGGTGGTGCCCATCCTGGTCGAGCTGGACGGCGACGTAA
ACGGCCACAAGTTCAGCGTGTCCGGCGAGGGCGAGGGCGATGCCACCTACGGCAAGCTGACCCTGAAGTT
CATCTGCACCACCGGCAAGCTGCCCGTGCCCTGGCCCACCCTCGTGACCACCCTGACCTACGGCGTGCAG
TGCTTCAGCCGCTACCCCGACCACATGAAGCAGCACGACTTCTTCAAGTCCGCCATGCCCGAAGGCTACG
TCCAGGAGCGCACCATCTTCTTCAAGGACGACGGCAACTACAAGACCCGCGCCGAGGTGAAGTTCGAGGG
CGACACCCTGGTGAACCGCATCGAGCTGAAGGGCATCGACTTCAAGGAGGACGGCAACATCCTGGGGCAC
AAGCTGGAGTACAACTACAACAGCCACAACGTCTATATCATGGCCGACAAGCAGAAGAACGGCATCAAGG
TGAACTTCAAGATCCGCCACAACATCGAGGACGGCAGCGTGCAGCTCGCCGACCACTACCAGCAGAACAC
CCCCATCGGCGACGGCCCCGTGCTGCTGCCCGACAACCACTACCTGAGCACCCAGTCCGCCCTGAGCAAA
GACCCCAACGAGAAGCGCGATCACATGGTCCTGCTGGAGTTCGTGACCGCCGCCGGGATCACTCTCGGCA
TGGACGAGCTGTACAAGTAAAGCGGCCGGAATTCGATATCAAGCTTATCGGTAATCAACCTCTGGATTAC
AAAATTTGTGAAAGATTGACTGGTATTCTTAACTATGTTGCTCCTTTTACGCTATGTGGATACGCTGCTT
TAATGCCTTTGTATCATGCTATTGCTTCCCGTATGGCTTTCATTTTCTCCTCCTTGTATAAATCCTGGTT
GCTGTCTCTTTATGAGGAGTTGTGGCCCGTTGTCAGGCAACGTGGCGTGGTGTGCACTGTGTTTGCTGAC
GCAACCCCCACTGGTTGGGGCATTGCCACCACCTGTCAGCTCCTTTCCGGGACTTTCGCTTTCCCCCTCC
CTATTGCCACGGCGGAACTCATCGCCGCCTGCCTTGCCCGCTGCTGGACAGGGGCTCGGCTGTTGGGCAC
TGACAATTCCGTGGTGTTGTCGGGGAAATCATCGTCCTTTCCTTGGCTGCTCGCCTGTGTTGCCACCTGG
ATTCTGCGCGGGACGTCCTTCTGCTACGTCCCTTCGGCCCTCAATCCAGCGGACCTTCCTTCCCGCGGCC
TGCTGCCGGCTCTGCGGCCTCTTCCGCGTCTTCGCCTTCGCCCTCAGACGAGTCGGATCTCCCTTTGGGC
CGCCTCCCCGCATCGATACCGTCGACCTCGAGACCTAGAAAAACATGGAGCAATCACAAGTAGCAATACA
GCAGCTACCAATGCTGATTGTGCCTGGCTAGAAGCACAAGAGGAGGAGGAGGTGGGTTTTCCAGTCACAC
CTCAGGTACCTTTAAGACCAATGACTTACAAGGCAGCTGTAGATCTTAGCCACTTTTTAAAAGAAAAGGG
GGGACTGGAAGGGCTAATTCACTCCCAACGAAGACAAGATATCCTTGATCTGTGGATCTACCACACACAA
GGCTACTTCCCTGATTGGCAGAACTACACACCAGGGCCAGGGATCAGATATCCACTGACCTTTGGATGGT
GCTACAAGCTAGTACCAGTTGAGCAAGAGAAGGTAGAAGAAGCCAATGAAGGAGAGAACACCCGCTTGTT
ACACCCTGTGAGCCTGCATGGGATGGATGACCCGGAGAGAGAAGTATTAGAGTGGAGGTTTGACAGCCGC
CTAGCATTTCATCACATGGCCCGAGAGCTGCATCCGGACTGTACTGGGTCTCTCTGGTTAGACCAGATCT
GAGCCTGGGAGCTCTCTGGCTAACTAGGGAACCCACTGCTTAAGCCTCAATAAAGCTTGCCTTGAGTGCT
TCAAGTAGTGTGTGCCCGTCTGTTGTGTGACTCTGGTAACTAGAGATCCCTCAGACCCTTTTAGTCAGTG
TGGAAAATCTCTAGCAGGGCCCGTTTAAACCCGCTGATCAGCCTCGACTGTGCCTTCTAGTTGCCAGCCA
TCTGTTGTTTGCCCCTCCCCCGTGCCTTCCTTGACCCTGGAAGGTGCCACTCCCACTGTCCTTTCCTAAT
AAAATGAGGAAATTGCATCGCATTGTCTGAGTAGGTGTCATTCTATTCTGGGGGGTGGGGTGGGGCAGGA
CAGCAAGGGGGAGGATTGGGAAGACAATAGCAGGCATGCTGGGGATGCGGTGGGCTCTATGGCTTCTGAG
GCGGAAAGAACCAGCTGGGGCTCTAGGGGGTATCCCC
[124 nt withheld, positions 8648-8771]
C
[91 nt withheld, positions 8773-8863]
A
[49 nt withheld, positions 8865-8913]
CCTTTGACGTTGGAGTCCACGTTCTTT
[37 nt withheld, positions 8941-8977]
ACCCTATCTCGGTCTATTCTTTTGATTTATAAGGGATTTTGCCGATTTCGGCCTATTGGTTAAAAAATGA
GCTGATTTAACAAAAATTTAACGCGAATTAATTCTGTGGAATGTGTGTCAGTTAGGGTGTGGAAAGTCCC
CAGGCTCCCCAGCAGGCAGAAGTATGCAAAGCATGCATCTCAATTAGTCAGCAACCAGGTGTGGAAAGTC
CCCAGGCTCCCCAGCAGGCAGAAGTATGCAAAGCATGCATCTCAATTAGTCAGCAACCATAGTCCCGCCC
CTAACTCCGCCCATCCCGCCCCTAACTCCGCCCAGTTCCGCCCATTCTCCGCCCCATGGCTGACTAATTT
TTTTTATTTATGCAGAGGCCGAGGCCGCCTCTGCCTCTGAGCTATTCCAGAAGTAGTGAGGAGGCTTTTT
TGGAGGCCTAGGCTTTTGCAAAAAGCTCCCGGGAGCTTGTATATCCATTTTCGGATCTGATCAGCACGTG
TTGACAATTAATCATCGGCATAGTATATCGGCATAGTATAATACGACAAGGTGAGGAACTAAACCATGGC
CAAGTTGACCAGTGCCGTTCCGGTGCTCACCGCGCGCGACGTCGCCGGAGCGGTCGAGTTCTGGACCGAC
CGGCTCGGGTTCTCCCGGGACTTCGTGGAGGACGACTTCGCCGGTGTGGTCCGGGACGACGTGACCCTGT
TCATCAGCGCGGTCCAGGACCAGGTGGTGCCGGACAACACCCTGGCCTGGGTGTGGGTGCGCGGCCTGGA
CGAGCTGTACGCCGAGTGGTCGGAGGTCGTGTCCACGAACTTCCGGGACGCCTCCGGGCCGGCCATGACC
GAGATCGGCGAGCAGCCGTGGGGGCGGGAGTTCGCCCTGCGCGACCCGGCCGGCAACTGCGTGCACTTCG
TGGCCGAGGAGCAGGACTGACACGTGCTACGAGATTTCGATTCCACCGCCGCCTTCTATGAAAGGTTGGG
CTTCGGAATCGTTTTCCGGGACGCCGGCTGGATGATCCTCCAGCGCGGGGATCTCATGCTGGAGTTCTTC
GCCCACCCCAACTTGTTTATTGCAGCTTATAATGGTTACAAATAAAGCAATAGCATCACAAATTTCACAA
ATAAAGCATTTTTTTCACTGCATTCTAGTTGTGGTTTGTCCAAACTCATCAATGTATCTTATCATGTCTG
TATACCGTCGACCTCTAGCTAGAGCTTGGCGTAATCATGGTCATAGCTGTTTCCTGTGTGAAATTGTTAT
CCGCTCACAATTCCACACAACATACGAGCCGGAAGCATAAAGTGTAAAGCCTGGGGTGCCTAATGAGTGA
GCTAACTCACATTAATTGCGTTGCGCTCACTGCCCGCTTTCCAGTCGGGAAACCTGTCGTGCCAGCTGCA
TTAATGAATCGGCCAACGCGCGGGGAGAGGCGGTTTGCGTATTGGGCGCTCTTCCGCTTCCTCGCTCACT
GACTCGCTGCGCTCGGTCGTTCGGCTGCGGCGAGCGGTATCAGCTCACTCAAAGGCGGTAATACGGTTAT
CCACAGAATCAGGGGATAACGCAGGAAAGAACATGTGAGCAAAAGGCCAGCAAAAGGCCAGGAACCGTAA
AAA
